Addgene plasmid #187870: UAS-dsarm(E)
Purpose: Gal4/UAS expression of dSarm(isoE)
Depositing lab: Lukas Neukomm. Publication: The NAD(+) precursor NMN activates dSarm to trigger axon degeneration in Drosophila. Llobet Rosell A, Paglione M, Gilley J, Kocia M, Perillo G, Gasparrini M, Cialabrini L, Raffaelli N, Angeletti C, Orsomando G, Wu PH, Coleman MP, Loreto A, Neukomm LJ. Elife. 2022 Dec 7;11:e80245. doi: 10.7554/eLife.80245. PubMed 36476387.
Backbone
  Vector backbone: pCASPR (attB)
  Backbone size w/o insert (bp): 9000
  Total vector size (bp): 12000
Growth in bacteria
  Bacterial resistance: Ampicillin, 100 μg/mL
  Growth temperature: 37°C
  Growth strain: DH5alpha
  Copy number: Unknown
Gene/Insert
  Gene/Insert name: dSarm isoform E
  Species: D. melanogaster (fly)
  Insert size (bp): 3200
  Entrez Gene: Sarm (a.k.a. Dmel_CG43119, CG13680, CG13681, CG34373, CG43119, CG7905, CG7915, Dmel\CG43119, Dmel_CG13680, Dmel_CG13681, Dmel_CG34373, Dmel_CG7915, Ect4, Ect4/SARM, SARM, anon-WO0118547.272, dSARM, dSARM1, dSarm, dsarm, ect4)
Terms and licenses: Academic/Nonprofit Terms; Industry Terms: Not Available to Industry
How to cite: UAS-dsarm(E) was a gift from Lukas Neukomm (Addgene plasmid # 187870 ; http://n2t.net/addgene:187870 ; RRID:Addgene_187870)
