[The description below was written by a language model from this plasmid's Addgene catalogue record and pLannotate feature annotations shown in this document.]
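Description:
UAS-dsarm(E) is a Drosophila transgenesis plasmid for Gal4/UAS-driven expression of isoform E of dSarm (Sarm, also known as Ect4), the fly orthologue of the pro-degenerative NADase SARM1. It is built on a backbone recorded as pCASPR (attB), with a total size of about 12 kb (the sequenced record is 11,856 nt) and an insert of roughly 3.2 kb. In E. coli it is maintained through a high-copy ColE1/pUC-type origin and selected with ampicillin via the bla gene. An f1 origin, flanking T7 and T3 promoters, and lac/lacZα remnants are carried over from the parental cloning vector.

The expression cassette consists of five tandem Gal4-binding UAS sites placed upstream of the Drosophila hsp70Bb promoter, followed by the dSarm coding sequence and an SV40 small t intron and SV40 polyadenylation signal. The short SV40 T-antigen and NLS annotations in this 3' region are most likely parts of that viral terminator fragment rather than expressed tags. The annotation software matched only part of the insert to Sarm, and a short fragmentary 9xHis hit lies upstream of it. The record does not list any tag, so this hit may simply be a histidine-rich stretch of the native sequence.

A φC31 attB site allows integrase-mediated, site-specific insertion into attP landing sites in the fly genome, and the mini-white gene provides an eye-colour marker for identifying transformants. A single loxP site lies between mini-white and the UAS cassette. Once integrated, the transgene is silent until crossed to a Gal4 driver, giving tissue-specific dSarm(E) expression. The associated study concerns NMN-dependent activation of dSarm in axon degeneration.
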