Features (pLannotate 1.2.2; 25 found; start..end, strand, type, name):
     66..170     -  promoter       AmpR promoter: bla
    223..651     -  rep_origin     f1 ori (sequence partly withheld): f1 bacteriophage origin of replication; arrow indicates direction of (+) strand synthesis
    656..813     -  CDS            lacZα (fragment): LacZα fragment of β-galactosidase; lacZ fragment
    816..834     +  promoter       T7 promoter: promoter for bacteriophage T7 RNA polymerase
    859..4978    +  gene           mini-white: white; This modified version of the white gene lacks part of the first intron.
   4985..5018    -  protein_bind   loxP: Cre-mediated recombination occurs in the 8-bp core sequence (GCATACAT). Cre recombinase
   5048..5069    -  misc_feature   MCS (fragment): pUC18/19 multiple cloning site
   5068..5162    +  protein_bind   5X UAS: five tandem copies of the "ScaI site" 17-mer CGGAGTACTGTCCTCCG, an upstream activating sequence (UAS) that efficiently binds yeast Gal4 (Webster et al., 1988; Pfeiffer et al., 2010) GAL4
   5181..5419    +  promoter       hsp70 promoter: Drosophila melanogaster hsp70Bb promoter
   5832..5853    +  CDS            9xHis (fragment): 9xHis affinity tag
   6054..8501    +  CDS            Sarm (fragment): SARM1_DROME - Also known as Ect4 From Drosophila melanogaster (Fruit fly).
   8809..8883    +  CDS            small t antigen (fragment): SV40 (simian virus 40) small t antigen
   8885..8950    +  intron         small t intron: SV40 (simian virus 40) small t antigen intron
   9080..9100    +  CDS            SV40 NLS: nuclear localization signal of SV40 (simian virus 40) large T antigen
   9107..9241    +  CDS            LT_POVHA (fragment): Protein inferred from homology: Swiss-Prot protein existence level 3. Isoform large T antigen is a key early protein essential for both driving viral replication and inducing cellular transformation. Plays a role in viral genome replication by driving entry of quiescent cells into the cell cycle and by autoregulating the synthesis of viral early mRNA. Displays highly oncogenic activities by corrupting the host cellular checkpoint mechanisms that guard cell division and the transcription, replication, and repair of DNA. Participates in the modulation of cellular gene expression preceeding viral
   9266..9349    +  CDS            large T antigen (fragment): large T antigen from SV40 (simian virus 40)
   9372..9506    +  polyA_signal   SV40 poly(A) signal: SV40 polyadenylation signal
   9573..9642    +  protein_bind   attB: attB site for the φC31 integrase (Groth et al., 2000) phage φC31 integrase
   9861..9879    -  promoter       T3 promoter: promoter for bacteriophage T3 RNA polymerase
   9922..9944    -  protein_bind   lac operator (fragment): The lac repressor binds to the lac operator to inhibit transcription in E. coli. This inhibition can be relieved by adding lactose or isopropyl-β-D-thiogalactopyranoside (IPTG). lac repressor encoded by lacI
   9948..9978    -  promoter       lac promoter: promoter for the E. coli lac operon
   9993..10014   -  protein_bind   CAP binding site: CAP binding activates transcription in the presence of cAMP. E. coli catabolite activator protein
  10027..10119   -  CDS            lacI (fragment): lac repressor; lacI; The lac repressor binds to the lac operator to inhibit transcription in E. coli. This inhibition can be relieved by adding lactose or isopropyl-β-D-thiogalactopyranoside (IPTG).
  10302..10890   -  rep_origin     ori: high-copy-number ColE1/pMB1/pBR322/pUC origin of replication
  11061..65      -  CDS            AmpR (across the origin): β-lactamase; bla; confers resistance to ampicillin, carbenicillin, and related antibiotics
>Addgene plasmid #187870 | UAS-dsarm(E) | addgene full sequence | sequence record 372225 | Addgene NGS Result
AAAACAGGAAGGCAAAATGCCGCAAAAAAGGGAATAAGGGCGACACGGAAATGTTGAATACTCATACTCT
TCCTTTTTCAATATTATTGAAGCATTTATCAGGGTTATTGTCTCATGAGCGGATACATATTTGAATGTAT
TTAGAAAAATAAACAAATAGGGGTTCCGCGCACATTTCCCCGAAAAGTGCCACCTAAATTGTAAGCGTTA
ATATTTTGTTAAAATTCGCGTTAAATTTTTGTTAAATCAGCTCATTTTTTAACCAATAGGCCGAAATCGG
CAAAATCCCTTATAAATCAAAAGAATAGACCGAGATAGGGT
[37 nt withheld, positions 322-358]
AAAGAACGTGGACTCCAACGTCAAAGG
[49 nt withheld, positions 386-434]
T
[91 nt withheld, positions 436-526]
G
[124 nt withheld, positions 528-651]
CCCATTCGCCATTCAGGCTGCGCAACTGTTGGGAAGGGCGATCGGTGCGGGCCTCTTCGCTATTACGCCA
GCTGGCGAAAGGGGGATGTGCTGCAAGGCGATTAAGTTGGGTAACGCCAGGGTTTTCCCAGTCACGACGT
TGTAAAACGACGGCCAGTGAATTGTAATACGACTCACTATAGGGCGAATTGGGTACGTACCGGGCCCCTA
GTATGTATGTAAGTTAATAAAACCCATTTTTGCGGAAAGTAGATAAAAAAAACATTTTTTTTTTTTACTG
CACTGGATATCATTGAACTTATCTGATCAGTTTTAAATTTACTTCGATCCAAGGGTATTTGATGTACCAG
GTTCTTTCGATTACCTCTCACTCAAAATGACATTCCACTCAAAGTCAGCGCTGTTTGCCTCCTTCTCTGT
CCACAGAAATATCGCCGTCTCTTTCGCCGCTGCGTCCGCTATCTCTTTCGCCACCGTTTGTAGCGTTACG
TAGCGTCAATGTCCGCCTTCAGTTGCATTTTGTCAGCGGTTTCGTGACGAAGCTCCAAGCGGTTTACGCC
ATCAATTAAACACAAAGTGCTGTGCCAAAACTCCTCTCGCTTCTTATTTTTGTTTGTTTTTTGAGTGATT
GGGGTGGTGATTGGTTTTGGGTGGGTAAGCAGGGGAAAGTGTGAAAAATCCCGGCAATGGGCCAAGAGGA
TCAGGAGCTATTAATTCGCGGAGGCAGCAAACACCCATCTGCCGAGCATCTGAACAATGTGAGTAGTACA
TGTGCATACATCTTAAGTTCACTTGATCTATAGGAACTGCGATTGCAACATCAAATTGTCTGCGGCGTGA
GAACTGCGACCCACAAAAATCCCAAACCGCAATTGCACAAACAAATAGTGACACGAAACAGATTATTCTG
GTAGCTGTTCTCGCTATATAAGACAATTTTTGAGATCATATCATGATCAAGACATCTAAAGGCATTCATT
TTCGACTATATTCTTTTTTACAAAAAATATAACAACCAGATATTTTAAGCTGATCCTAGATGCACAAAAA
ATAAATAAAAGTATAAACCTACTTCGTAGGATACTTCGGGGTACTTTTTGTTCGGGGTTAGATGAGCATA
ACGCTTGTAGTTGATATTTGAGATCCCCTATCATTGCAGGGTGACAGCGGAGCGGCTTCGCAGAGCTGCA
TTAACCAGGGCTTCGGGCAGGCCAAAAACTACGGCACGCTCCGGCCACCCAGTCCGCCGGAGGACTCCGG
TTCAGGGAGCGGCCAACTAGCCGAGAACCTCACCTATGCCTGGCACAATATGGACATCTTTGGGGCGGTC
AATCAGCCGGGCTCCGGATGGCGGCAGCTGGTCAACCGGACACGCGGACTATTCTGCAACGAGCGACACA
TACCGGCGCCCAGGAAACATTTGCTCAAGAACGGTGAGTTTCTATTCGCAGTCGGCTGATCTGTGTGAAA
TCTTAATAAAGGGTCCAATTACCAATTTGAAACTCAGTTTGCGGCGTGGCCTATCCGGGCGAACTTTTGG
CCGTGATGGGCAGTTCCGGTGCCGGAAAGACGACCCTGCTGAATGCCCTTGCCTTTCGATCGCCGCAGGG
CATCCAAGTATCGCCATCCGGGATGCGACTGCTCAATGGCCAACCTGTGGACGCCAAGGAGATGCAGGCC
AGGTGCGCCTATGTCCAGCAGGATGACCTCTTTATCGGCTCCCTAACGGCCAGGGAACACCTGATTTTCC
AAGCCATGGTGCGGATGCCACGACATCTGACCTATCGGCAGCGAGTGGCCCGCGTGGATCAGGTGATCCA
GGAGCTTTCGCTCAGCAAATGTCAGCACACGATCATCGGTGTGCCCGGCAGGGTGAAAGGTCTGTCCGGC
GGAGAAAGGAAGCGTCTGGCATTCGCCTCCGAGGCTCTAACCGATCCGCCGCTTCTGATCTGCGATGAGC
CCACCTCCGGACTGGACTCCTTTACCGCCCACAGCGTCGTCCAGGTGCTGAAGAAGCTGTCGCAGAAGGG
CAAGACCGTCATCCTGACCATTCATCAGCCGTCTTCCGAGCTGTTTGAGCTCTTTGACAAGATCCTTCTG
ATGGCCGAGGGCAGGGTAGCTTTCTTGGGCACTCCCAGCGAAGCCGTCGACTTCTTTTCCTAGTGAGTTC
GATGTGTTTATTAAGGGTATCTAGTATTACATAACATCTCAACTCCTATCCAGCGTGGGTGCCCAGTGTC
CTACCAACTACAATCCGGCGGACTTTTACGTACAGGTGTTGGCCGTTGTGCCCGGACGGGAGATCGAGTC
CCGTGATCGGATCGCCAAGATATGCGACAATTTTGCCATTAGCAAAGTAGCCCGGGATATGGAGCAGTTG
TTGGCCACCAAAAATCTGGAGAAGCCACTGGAGCAGCCGGAGAATGGGTACACCTACAAGGCCACCTGGT
TCATGCAGTTCCGGGCGGTCCTGTGGCGATCCTGGCTGTCGGTGCTCAAGGAACCACTCCTCGTAAAAGT
GCGACTTATTCAGACAACGGTGAGTGGTTCCAGTGGAAACAAATGATATAACGCTTACAATTCTTGGAAA
CAAATTCGCTAGATTTTAGATAGAATTGCCTGATTCCACACCCTTCTTAGTTTTTTTCAATGAGATGTAT
AGTTTATAGTTTTGCAGAAGATAAATAAATTTCATTTAACTCGCGAATATTAATGAGATGCGAGTAACAT
TTTAATTTGCAGATGGTTGCCATCTTGATTGGCCTCATCTTTTTGGGCCAACAACTCACGCAAGTGGGTG
TGATGAATATCAACGGAGCCATCTTCCTCTTCCTGACCAACATGACCTTTCAAAACGTCTTTGCCACGAT
AAATGTAAGTCATGTTTAGAATACATTTGCATTTCAATAATTTACTAACTTTCTAATGAATCGATTCGAT
TTAGGTGTTCACCTCAGAGCTGCCAGTTTTTATGAGGGAGGCCCGAAGTCGACTTTATCGCTGTGACACA
TACTTTCTGGGCAAAACGATTGCCGAATTGCCGCTTTTTCTCACAGTGCCACTGGTCTTCACGGCGATTG
CCTATCCGATGATCGGACTGCGGGCCGGAGTGCTGCACTTCTTCAACTGCCTGGCGCTGGTCACTCTGGT
GGCCAATGTGTCAACGTCCTTCGGATATCTAATATCCTGCGCCAGCTCCTCGACCTCGATGGCGCTGTCT
GTGGGTCCGCCGGTTATCATACCATTCCTGCTCTTTGGCGGCTTCTTCTTGAACTCGGGCTCGGTGCCAG
TATACCTCAAATGGTTGTCGTACCTCTCATGGTTCCGTTACGCCAACGAGGGTCTGCTGATTAACCAATG
GGCGGACGTGGAGCCGGGCGAAATTAGCTGCACATCGTCGAACACCACGTGCCCCAGTTCGGGCAAGGTC
ATCCTGGAGACGCTTAACTTCTCCGCCGCCGATCTGCCGCTGGACTACGTGGGTCTGGCCATTCTCATCG
TGAGCTTCCGGGTGCTCGCATATCTGGCTCTAAGACTTCGGGCCCGACGCAAGGAGTAGCCGACATATAT
CCGAAATAACTGCTTGTTTTTTTTTTTTACCATTATTACCATCGTGTTTACTGTTTATTGCCCCCTCAAA
AAGCTAATGTAATTATATTTGTGCCAATAAAAACAAGATATGACCTATAGAATACAAGTATTTCCCCTTC
GAACATCCCCACAAGTAGACTTTGGATTTGTCTTCTAACCAAAAGACTTACACACCTGCATACCTTACAT
CAAAAACTCGTTTATCGCTACATAAAACACCGGGATATATTTTTTATATACATACTTTTCAAATCGCGCG
CCCTCTTCATAATTCACCTCCACCACACCACGTTTCGTAGTTGCTCTTTCGCTGTCTCCCACCCGCTCTC
CGCAACACATTCACCTTTTGTTCGACGACCTTGGAGCGACTGTCGTTAGTTCCGCGCGATTCGGTTCGCT
CAAATGGTTCCGAGTGGTTCATTTCGTCTCAATAGAAATTAGTAATAAATATTTGTATGTACAATTTATT
TGCTCCAATATATTTGTATATATTTCCCTCACAGCTATATTTATTCTAATTTAATATTATGACTTTTTAA
GGTAATTTTTTGTGACCTGTTCGGAGTGATTAGCGTTACAATTTGAACTGAAAGTGACATCCAGTGTTTG
TTCCTTGTGTAGATGCATCTCAAAAAAATGGTGGGCATAATAGTGTTGTTTATATATATCAAAAATAACA
ACTATAATAATAAGAATACATTTAATTTAGAAAATGCTTGGATTTCACTGGAACTAGGCTAGCATAACTT
CGTATAATGTATGCTATACGAAGTTATGCTAGCGGATCCAAAAGCTTTCCGGATCCAAGCTTGCATGCCT
GCAGGTCGGAGTACTGTCCTCCGAGCGGAGTACTGTCCTCCGAGCGGAGTACTGTCCTCCGAGCGGAGTA
CTGTCCTCCGAGCGGAGTACTGTCCTCCGAGCGGAGACTCTAGCGAGCGCCGGAGTATAAATAGAGGCGC
TTCGTCTACGGAGCGACAATTCAATTCAAACAAGCAAAGTGAACACGTCGCTAAGCGAAAGCTAAGCAAA
TAAACAAGCGCAGCTGAACAAGCTAAACAATCTGCAGTAAAGTGCAAGTTAAAGTGAATCAATTAAAAGT
AACCAGCAACCAAGTAAATCAACTGCAACTACTGAAATCTGCCAAGAAGTAATTATTGAATACAAGAAGA
GAACTCTGAATAGGGAATTGGGAATTCATGTCCAATCAGGCACCCTGGCCCGTTCGCAAGGGCATCTTCC
GCTCGAGCGGTCAGTCGGATTTCACGCCAACCCGATCGCCTAGTCCCATTGTGGAGATGCCATTATCCCC
GCCGCCGGTGGCCACGCCCTCGAATAGATTTGGAATCAATTCACCGCTCTCCCCACCGCCGCAGCCTATT
CAAGTGGTGGCGGGTTCAACGACAGCCACTACCATGTCCACTGCGTCCGCTGCCAGAGTGTCTGGTGCAG
CTGCCTCCACTTCATCCTCGTCCTCCTCTTCTTCGTCGTCGCAGTGCTCGTCGCAAACCTCGTCGAGTTC
TAGTTCGCACACCAGAGTACGTAAAAGTTCTAACCCGCCCCCACAGCCAATTACCAGTTGTCCACTGTCG
CCACCACCACCACCACCACCACAGCAACAACAACAACTACCACAACAACTGCCACCTCCAACGCCCATCA
ACAACACCAACCACTCAGCAATTACAACACCCAATCACAACAATAACCACAACTGCAATCAAATGAGAAA
TGTACGCGAAATTCCCATTGAGGTGGAGCAGAGCAAGGAAGCCCTCTCACTCCGCACCGGCGACATCACA
CAGCAGGCGAGCAACAATGTGGCGGCCTCCAGTATTACGGTGCAAAGTGAGAATTTCTCCGCGGACAAGA
AGGCGATATCCCAGTCGCAGCAATCGCAGACGATGACCTCCAACGGGATCATCAGTCAGGAGAAACATGT
ATCCTCCGCCTCGCAGGCCAACTACTCGATGTCGCACAAGGGCGTTTCCAGTACCGGCAGTAGCATGATC
ACCAGCTCCTCGCAAATGTCCGCGATGAATGGCCAGATGCTGAAGCTCGCCGATCTCAAGTTGGATGACC
TCAAGTCGCTGACAGCTGGCAGTGGGCAGCAGGAGATCGAGCAGACCATCAACAAGTATTCCAATATGCT
GACCTCAATAGTGAGCTCCCTGCAAGAAGATGAGCGAGGTGGTAGTGCCATAACCGTCCACGATGTTGGT
GGCAAGAAGTCTCAGTACCTGGAGAAGATCAACGAAGTCATTCGTCGAGCTTGGGCAGTGCCCACACATG
GCCACGAGCTGGGCTACTCATTGTGCAATTCCCTGCGCCAAAGTGGCGGCCTCGATCTTCTCATGAAGAA
CTGCGTTAAGCCCGATCTCCAGTTTTCCTCCGCACAGCTTCTTGAGCAGTGCCTAACCACCGAGAACCGC
AAACATGTGGTGGATAATGGTCTGGATAAGGTGGTCAATGTGGCCTGTGTCTGCACAAAGAATTCCAATA
TGGAGCACTCCCGCGTGGGCACTGGCATCCTGGAGCATCTGTTCAAACACTCCGAGGGCACCTGTTCGGA
TGTGATAAGGCTAGGTGGTCTGGATGCCGTGCTCTTTGAGTGCCGCACCAGTGATTTGGAAACTCTGCGA
CACTGCGCTAGTGCACTGGCAAATTTATCTCTATATGGTGGAGCCGAGAATCAGGAGGAGATGATCCTAC
GCAAGGTGCCCATGTGGTTGTTCCCATTGGCCTTCCACAACGATGATAACATCAAGTACTATGCCTGCTT
GGCCATTGCAGTGCTGGTAGCCAACAAGGAGATTGAAGCCGAGGTGCTGAAGTCTGGATGCTTGGATTTG
GTGGAACCCTTTGTCACCTCCCACGACCCCTCGGCTTTTGCGAGATCCAATCTGGCACATGCCCACGGGC
AAAGCAAACATTGGCTGAAAAGATTGGTTCCAGTTTTGAGTTCCAATCGCGAAGAGGCCCGCAATCTGGC
TGCCTTCCATTTTTGCATGGAGGCGGGCATCAAGAGGGAGCAGGGTAACACCGACATCTTCCGCGAGATC
AACGCTATTGAAGCTTTGAAAAATGTGGCCAGCTGTCCAAATGCCATTGCATCCAAGTTCGCCGCTCAGG
CTCTGAGATTGATTGGAGAGACAGTTCCGCACAAGCTGTCCCAACAGGTTCCCTTGTGGTCCGTGGAGGA
TGTGCAGGAGTGGGTAAAGCAAATCGGTTTCAATGACTACATCGACAAGTTCAACGAGTCCCAGGTGGAC
GGGGATCTTTTACTGAAGCTCAATCAGGATAACCTCCGGGCTGATATTGGAATCGGTAATGGAATACTTC
TAAAGCGTTTTGAACGCGAGCTGCAAAATCTCAAGCGTATGGCTGACTACTCATCCAAGGACACGGCCAA
GATGCACCAATTTCTCTCGGAGATCGGTACTGATTACTGCACCTACACGTATGCCATGCTGAATGCTGGA
ATTGACAAGTGTGCACTGCCGCATGTCAATGAGGATATGCTGATGACAGAGTGTGGCATCCACAACTCGA
TCCATCGTCTGAGAATTCTCAATGCGGTCAAAAACTTGGAGAATTCGCTGCCCAGCTCGTCGGAGGAGAA
CATGGCCAAGACGCTAGATGTTTTCGTTAGCTATAGGCGATCAAACGGCTCCCAACTAGCCAGTCTTCTC
AAGGTGCATCTGCAGCTTCGTGGTTTCTCCGTTTTCATCGACGTGGAGCGCCTGGAGGCGGGCAAATTTG
ACAACGGCCTATTGAACAGTATTCGACAGGCAAAGAACTTTGTCTTAGTATTAACTCCCGATGCCCTGCA
CCGCTGCATTAACGACGAGGACTGCAAGGACTGGGTGCATCGCGAAATCGTGGCTGCCCTGAACTCGAAC
TGCAACATTATACCCATCATAGACCAGCAATTCGATTGGCCCGAGGTGGAGCGACTTCCCGAGGACATGC
GCAGTGTGGCCCATTTTAACGGTGTTAATTGGATCCACGACTACCAGGACGCATGCATCGATAAGCTCGA
AAGATTTTTGCGCGGCGAAAAGAATATCGATCGCATTGCGGCGATGGTGCCCGGCACCCCCGGTTCGGTC
TCATACCAAAGAATGCACAGCAACGACTCCGACTACCAGAGCGGAGGAGCAGGCGCCGGATCAGGAGCAG
GAACTGGAGGAGGAGGTGGTGGCGGCGTTACGGGCAGTGTGGTGGATGGCCTGATGGTGGCGGCCAATGG
CAGCGGACAAGGTGGGCCAACGAGTACTACATCTACTACTTCTTCTACTCCCAACTCAAATTCAAGCTCA
AGCTCTAACCAGAGTCCCCCAGCGGCTCCAGCGTAGGAATTCCGGCGATGCTGATCCGAGCAGTCCGATG
GGGAGGAGGAGGAGGAGGAGGAGGACGGCGATGAGGAGGAGGAAGATGATGGATCCGATGAGGAAAATGG
AAATGGAAATAGAGGGGGCAGAAATCGACCCAGAGACAACGGAGGATGAGATGATGATCCCACATAGACT
TGTTGCATTAAACGAATATTAGCGCTTATGTCTAGAGGATCTTTGTGAAGGAACCTTACTTCTGTGGTGT
GACATAATTGGACAAACTACCTACAGAGATTTAAAGCTCTAAGGTAAATATAAAATTTTTAAGTGTATAA
TGTGTTAAACTACTGATTCTAATTGTTTGTGTATTTTAGATTCCAACCTATGGAACTGATGAATGGGAGC
AGTGGTGGAATGCCTTTAATGAGGAAAACCTGTTTTGCTCAGAAGAAATGCCATCTAGTGATGATGAGGC
TACTGCTGACTCTCAACATTCTACTCCTCCAAAAAAGAAGAGAAAGGTAGAAGACCCCAAGGACTTTCCT
TCAGAATTGCTAAGTTTTTTGAGTCATGCTGTGTTTAGTAATAGAACTCTTGCTTGCTTTGCTATTTACA
CCACAAAGGAAAAAGCTGCACTGCTATACAAGAAAATTATGGAAAAATATTTGATGTATAGTGCCTTGAC
TAGAGATCATAATCAGCCATACCACATTTGTAGAGGTTTTACTTGCTTTAAAAAACCTCCCACACCTCCC
CCTGAACCTGAAACATAAAATGAATGCAATTGTTGTTGTTAACTTGTTTATTGCAGCTTATAATGGTTAC
AAATAAAGCAATAGCATCACAAATTTCACAAATAAAGCATTTTTTTCACTGCATTCTAGTTGTGGTTTGT
CCAAACTCATCAATGTATCTTATCATGTCTGGATCGGATCCGCGGCCGCGGCTCGAGGGTACCTCTAGAG
ATCCACTAGTGTCGACGATGTAGGTCACGGTCTCGAAGCCGCGGTGCGGGTGCCAGGGCGTGCCCTTGGG
CTCCCCGGGCGCGTACTCCACCTCACCCATCTGGTCCATCATGATGAACGGGTCGAGGTGGCGGTAGTTG
ATCCCGGCGAACGCGCGGCGCACCGGGAAGCCCTCGCCCTCGAAACCGCTGGGCGCGGTGGTCACGGTGA
GCACGGGACGTGCGACGGCGTCGGCGGGTGCGGATACGCGGGGCAGCGTCAGCGGGTTCTCGACGGTCAC
GGCGGGCATGTCGACACTAGTTCTAGCCAGCTTTTGTTCCCTTTAGTGAGGGTTAATTTCGAGCTTGGCG
TAATCATGGTCATAGCTGTTTCCTGTGTGAAATTGTTATCCGCTCACAATTCCACACAACATACGAGCCG
GAAGCATAAAGTGTAAAGCCTGGGGTGCCTAATGAGTGAGCTAACTCACATTAATTGCGTTGCGCTCACT
GCCCGCTTTCCAGTCGGGAAACCTGTCGTGCCAGCTGCATTAATGAATCGGCCAACGCGCGGGGAGAGGC
GGTTTGCGTATTGGGCGCTCTTCCGCTTCCTCGCTCACTGACTCGCTGCGCTCGGTCGTTCGGCTGCGGC
GAGCGGTATCAGCTCACTCAAAGGCGGTAATACGGTTATCCACAGAATCAGGGGATAACGCAGGAAAGAA
CATGTGAGCAAAAGGCCAGCAAAAGGCCAGGAACCGTAAAAAGGCCGCGTTGCTGGCGTTTTTCCATAGG
CTCCGCCCCCCTGACGAGCATCACAAAAATCGACGCTCAAGTCAGAGGTGGCGAAACCCGACAGGACTAT
AAAGATACCAGGCGTTTCCCCCTGGAAGCTCCCTCGTGCGCTCTCCTGTTCCGACCCTGCCGCTTACCGG
ATACCTGTCCGCCTTTCTCCCTTCGGGAAGCGTGGCGCTTTCTCATAGCTCACGCTGTAGGTATCTCAGT
TCGGTGTAGGTCGTTCGCTCCAAGCTGGGCTGTGTGCACGAACCCCCCGTTCAGCCCGACCGCTGCGCCT
TATCCGGTAACTATCGTCTTGAGTCCAACCCGGTAAGACACGACTTATCGCCACTGGCAGCAGCCACTGG
TAACAGGATTAGCAGAGCGAGGTATGTAGGCGGTGCTACAGAGTTCTTGAAGTGGTGGCCTAACTACGGC
TACACTAGAAGAACAGTATTTGGTATCTGCGCTCTGCTGAAGCCAGTTACCTTCGGAAAAAGAGTTGGTA
GCTCTTGATCCGGCAAACAAACCACCGCTGGTAGCGGTGGTTTTTTTGTTTGCAAGCAGCAGATTACGCG
CAGAAAAAAAGGATCTCAAGAAGATCCTTTGATCTTTTCTACGGGGTCTGACGCTCAGTGGAACGAAAAC
TCACGTTAAGGGATTTTGGTCATGAGATTATCAAAAAGGATCTTCACCTAGATCCTTTTAAATTAAAAAT
GAAGTTTTAAATCAATCTAAAGTATATATGAGTAAACTTGGTCTGACAGTTACCAATGCTTAATCAGTGA
GGCACCTATCTCAGCGATCTGTCTATTTCGTTCATCCATAGTTGCCTGACTCCCCGTCGTGTAGATAACT
ACGATACGGGAGGGCTTACCATCTGGCCCCAGTGCTGCAATGATACCGCGAGACCCACGCTCACCGGCTC
CAGATTTATCAGCAATAAACCAGCCAGCCGGAAGGGCCGAGCGCAGAAGTGGTCCTGCAACTTTATCCGC
CTCCATCCAGTCTATTAATTGTTGCCGGGAAGCTAGAGTAAGTAGTTCGCCAGTTAATAGTTTGCGCAAC
GTTGTTGCCATTGCTACAGGCATCGTGGTGTCACGCTCGTCGTTTGGTATGGCTTCATTCAGCTCCGGTT
CCCAACGATCAAGGCGAGTTACATGATCCCCCATGTTGTGCAAAAAAGCGGTTAGCTCCTTCGGTCCTCC
GATCGTTGTCAGAAGTAAGTTGGCCGCAGTGTTATCACTCATGGTTATGGCAGCACTGCATAATTCTCTT
ACTGTCATGCCATCCGTAAGATGCTTTTCTGTGACTGGTGAGTACTCAACCAAGTCATTCTGAGAATAGT
GTATGCGGCGACCGAGTTGCTCTTGCCCGGCGTCAATACGGGATAATACCGCGCCACATAGCAGAACTTT
AAAAGTGCTCATCATTGGAAAACGTTCTTCGGGGCGAAAACTCTCAAGGATCTTACCGCTGTTGAGATCC
AGTTCGATGTAACCCACTCGTGCACCCAACTGATCTTCAGCATCTTTTACTTTCACCAGCGTTTCTGGGT
GAGCA
